>Addgene plasmid #221439 | FHpHG_mTent5a | addgene full sequence | sequence record 453953 | Addgene NGS Result
ACGCGTGTAGTCTTATGCAATACTCTTGTAGTCTTGCAACATGGTAACGATGAGTTAGCAACATGCCTTA
CAAGGAGAGAAAAAGCACCGTGCATGCCGATTGGTGGAAGTAAGGTGGTACGATCGTGCCTTATTAGGAA
GGCAACAGACGGGTCTGACATGGATTGGACGAACCACTGAATTGCCGCATTGCAGAGATATTGTATTTAA
GTGCCTAGCTCGATACATAAACGGGTCTCTCTGGTTAGACCAGATCTGAGCCTGGGAGCTCTCTGGCTAA
CTAGGGAACCCACTGCTTAAGCCTCAATAAAGCTTGCCTTGAGTGCTTCAAGTAGTGTGTGCCCGTCTGT
TGTGTGACTCTGGTAACTAGAGATCCCTCAGACCCTTTTAGTCAGTGTGGAAAATCTCTAGCAGTGGCGC
CCGAACAGGGACTTGAAAGCGAAAGGGAAACCAGAGGAGCTCTCTCGACGCAGGACTCGGCTTGCTGAAG
CGCGCACGGCAAGAGGCGAGGGGCGGCGACTGGTGAGTACGCCAAAAATTTTGACTAGCGGAGGCTAGAA
GGAGAGAGATGGGTGCGAGAGCGTCAGTATTAAGCGGGGGAGAATTAGATCGCGATGGGAAAAAATTCGG
TTAAGGCCAGGGGGAAAGAAAAAATATAAATTAAAACATATAGTATGGGCAAGCAGGGAGCTAGAACGAT
TCGCAGTTAATCCTGGCCTGTTAGAAACATCAGAAGGCTGTAGACAAATACTGGGACAGCTACAACCATC
CCTTCAGACAGGATCAGAAGAACTTAGATCATTATATAATACAGTAGCAACCCTCTATTGTGTGCATCAA
AGGATAGAGATAAAAGACACCAAGGAAGCTTTAGACAAGATAGAGGAAGAGCAAAACAAAAGTAAGACCA
CCGCACAGCAAGCGGCCACTGATCTTCAGACCTGGAGGAGGAGATATGAGGGACAATTGGAGAAGTGAAT
TATATAAATATAAAGTAGTAAAAATTGAACCATTAGGAGTAGCACCCACCAAGGCAAAGAGAAGAGTGGT
GCAGAGAGAAAAAAGAGCAGTGGGAATAGGAGCTTTGTTCCTTGGGTTCTTGGGAGCAGCAGGAAGCACT
ATGGGCGCAGCGTCAATGACGCTGACGGTACAGGCCAGACAATTATTGTCTGGTATAGTGCAGCAGCAGA
ACAATTTGCTGAGGGCTATTGAGGCGCAACAGCATCTGTTGCAACTCACAGTCTGGGGCATCAAGCAGCT
CCAGGCAAGAATCCTGGCTGTGGAAAGATACCTAAAGGATCAACAGCTCCTGGGGATTTGGGGTTGCTCT
GGAAAACTCATTTGCACCACTGCTGTGCCTTGGAATGCTAGTTGGAGTAATAAATCTCTGGAACAGATTT
GGAATCACACGACCTGGATGGAGTGGGACAGAGAAATTAACAATTACACAAGCTTAATACACTCCTTAAT
TGAAGAATCGCAAAACCAGCAAGAAAAGAATGAACAAGAATTATTGGAATTAGATAAATGGGCAAGTTTG
TGGAATTGGTTTAACATAACAAATTGGCTGTGGTATATAAAATTATTCATAATGATAGTAGGAGGCTTGG
TAGGTTTAAGAATAGTTTTTGCTGTACTTTCTATAGTGAATAGAGTTAGGCAGGGATATTCACCATTATC
GTTTCAGACCCACCTCCCAACCCCGAGGGGACCCGACAGGCCCGAAGGAATAGAAGAAGAAGGTGGAGAG
AGAGACAGAGACAGATCCATTCGATTAGTGAACGGATCTCGACGGTATCGGTTAACTTTTAAAAGAAAAG
GGGGGATTGGGGGGTACAGTGCAGGGGAAAGAATAGTAGACATAATAGCAACAGACATACAAACTAAAGA
ATTACAAAAACAAATTACAAAATTCAAAATTTTATCGATACTAGTATTATGCCCAGTACATGACCTTATG
GGACTTTCCTACTTGGCAGTACATCTACGTATTAGTCATCGCTATTACCATGGTGATGCGGTTTTGGCAG
TACATCAATGGGCGTGGATAGCGGTTTGACTCACGGGGATTTCCAAGTCTCCACCCCATTGACGTCAATG
GGAGTTTGTTTTGGCACCAAAATCAACGGGACTTTCCAAAATGTCGTAACAACTCCGCCCCATTGACGCA
AATGGGCGGTAGGCGTGTACGGTGGGAGGTTTATATAAGCAGAGCTCGTTTAGTGAACCGTCAGATCGCC
TGGAGACGCCATCCACGCTGTTTTGACCTCCATAGAAGATTCTAGAGCCACCATGGACTACAAGGACGAC
GATGACAAGCTCGATGGAGGATACCCCTACGACGTGCCCGACTACGCCGCTGGAGCATACCCCTACGACG
TGCCCGACTACGCCCTGGAGGTGCTGTTCCAGGGACCCCATCACCATCACCACCACGTGAGCAAGGGCGA
GGAGCTGTTCACCGGGGTGGTGCCCATCCTGGTCGAGCTGGACGGCGACGTAAACGGCCACAAGTTCAGC
GTGTCCGGCGAGGGCGAGGGCGATGCCACCTACGGCAAGCTGACCCTGAAGTTCATCTGCACCACCGGCA
AGCTGCCCGTGCCCTGGCCCACCCTCGTGACCACCCTGACCTACGGCGTGCAGTGCTTCAGCCGCTACCC
CGACCACATGAAGCAGCACGACTTCTTCAAGTCCGCCATGCCCGAAGGCTACGTCCAGGAGCGCACCATC
TTCTTCAAGGACGACGGCAACTACAAGACCCGCGCCGAGGTGAAGTTCGAGGGCGACACCCTGGTGAACC
GCATCGAGCTGAAGGGCATCGACTTCAAGGAGGACGGCAACATCCTGGGGCACAAGCTGGAGTACAACTA
CAACAGCCACAACGTCTATATCATGGCCGACAAGCAGAAGAACGGCATCAAGGTGAACTTCAAGATCCGC
CACAACATCGAGGACGGCAGCGTGCAGCTCGCCGACCACTACCAGCAGAACACCCCCATCGGCGACGGCC
CCGTGCTGCTGCCCGACAACCACTACCTGAGCACCCAGTCCGCCCTGAGCAAAGACCCCAACGAGAAGCG
CGATCACATGGTCCTGCTGGAGTTCGTGACCGCCGCCGGGATCACTCTCGGCATGGACGAGCTGTACAAG
ATGCATCAGAGATACTTTTGGACTGACCAAGGCCAAGTGGCTTTCGGAGGGCACTACATGGCCGAGGGCG
AAGGGTACTTTGCCATGGCAGAGGACGAGCTGACCGGCGGCCCTTACATCCCCCTGGGTGGTGACTTCGG
CGGCGGCGGCAGCAGCTTCGGCGACCGCTGCTCGGACTATTGCGAAAGCCCCACGGCGCACTGCAATGTG
CTGAACTGGGAGCAAGTGCAGCGGTTGGACGGCATTCTGAGCGAGACCATCCCGATCCACGGGCGCGGCA
ACTTCCCCACGCTCGAGCTGCAGCCAAGCCTGATTGTGAAGGTGGTGAGGAGGCGCCTGGAAGAGAAGGG
CATAGGTGTCCGCGACGTGCGCCTCAACGGCTCAGCCGCCAGTCACGTCCTGCACCAGGACAGTGGCCTA
GGCTACAAGGACCTGGACCTCATCTTCTGCGCTGACCTGCGTGGGGAAGAGGAGTTTCAGACTGTGAAGG
ACGTCGTTCTGGATTGCCTGTTAGACTTCTTGCCCGAAGGGGTGAACAAGGAGAAGATCACACCGCTCAC
TCTCAAGGAGGCTTATGTGCAGAAAATGGTTAAAGTGTGCAATGATTCTGACCGGTGGAGCCTTATATCC
CTGTCAAACAACAGTGGCAAAAATGTGGAGCTGAAGTTTGTGGATTCCCTGCGGAGGCAGTTTGAATTCA
GTGTAGATTCTTTTCAAATCAAATTAGACTCTCTTCTCCTCTTTTACGAGTGTTCAGAGAACCCGATGAC
TGAGACATTTCACCCCACCATCATCGGTGAGAGTGTCTATGGTGATTTCCACGAAGCCTTTGATCACCTT
TGCAACAAGATCATTGCCACCAGGAACCCAGAGGAAATAAGAGGGGGAGGCCTGCTTAAGTACTGCAATC
TCTTAGTGCGGGGCTTCAGGCCTGCCTCCGAGGAGATCAAGACCCTCCAGAGGTACATGTGTTCCCGGTT
TTTTATTGACTTCTCAGACATCGGAGAGCAGCAGAGAAAGCTGGAGTCCTACTTGCAGAACCACTTCGTG
GGCTTGGAAGACCGCAAGTATGACTATCTCATGACCCTTCATGGAGTGGTAAACGAGAGTACGGTGTGCC
TGATGGGACATGAAAGGAGGCAGACTTTAAACCTTATCACCATGCTGGCAATCCGGGTGCTAGCTGACCA
AAATGTCATTCCTAATGTGGCTAATGTCACTTGCTATTACCAGCCGGCCCCCTATGTTGCAGATGCTAAC
TTTAGCAATTACTACATTGCACAAGTTCAGCCCGTGTTCACATGCCAGCAGCAGACATACTCTACTTGGT
TACCCTGCAACTAATGAGTCGACAATCAACCTCTGGATTACAAAATTTGTGAAAGATTGACTGGTATTCT
TAACTATGTTGCTCCTTTTACGCTATGTGGATACGCTGCTTTAATGCCTTTGTATCATGCTATTGCTTCC
CGTATGGCTTTCATTTTCTCCTCCTTGTATAAATCCTGGTTGCTGTCTCTTTATGAGGAGTTGTGGCCCG
TTGTCAGGCAACGTGGCGTGGTGTGCACTGTGTTTGCTGACGCAACCCCCACTGGTTGGGGCATTGCCAC
CACCTGTCAGCTCCTTTCCGGGACTTTCGCTTTCCCCCTCCCTATTGCCACGGCGGAACTCATCGCCGCC
TGCCTTGCCCGCTGCTGGACAGGGGCTCGGCTGTTGGGCACTGACAATTCCGTGGTGTTGTCGGGGAAAT
CATCGTCCTTTCCTTGGCTGCTCGCCTGTGTTGCCACCTGGATTCTGCGCGGGACGTCCTTCTGCTACGT
CCCTTCGGCCCTCAATCCAGCGGACCTTCCTTCCCGCGGCCTGCTGCCGGCTCTGCGGCCTCTTCCGCGT
CTTCGCCTTCGCCCTCAGACGAGTCGGATCTCCCTTTGGGCCGCCTCCCCGCCTGGTACCTTTAAGACCA
ATGACTTACAAGGCAGCTGTAGATCTTAGCCACTTTTTAAAAGAAAAGGGGGGACTGGAAGGGCTAATTC
ACTCCCAACGAAGATAAGATCTGCTTTTTGCTTGTACTGGGTCTCTCTGGTTAGACCAGATCTGAGCCTG
GGAGCTCTCTGGCTAACTAGGGAACCCACTGCTTAAGCCTCAATAAAGCTTGCCTTGAGTGCTTCAAGTA
GTGTGTGCCCGTCTGTTGTGTGACTCTGGTAACTAGAGATCCCTCAGACCCTTTTAGTCAGTGTGGAAAA
TCTCTAGCAGTAGTAGTTCATGTCATCTTATTATTCAGTATTTATAACTTGCAAAGAAATGAATATCAGA
GAGTGAGAGGAACTTGTTTATTGCAGCTTATAATGGTTACAAATAAAGCAATAGCATCACAAATTTCACA
AATAAAGCATTTTTTTCACTGCATTCTAGTTGTGGTTTGTCCAAACTCATCAATGTATCTTATCATGTCT
GGCTCTAGCTATCCCGCCCCTAACTCCGCCCATCCCGCCCCTAACTCCGCCCAGTTCCGCCCATTCTCCG
CCCCATGGCTGACTAATTTTTTTTATTTATGCAGAGGCCGAGGCCGCCTCGGCCTCTGAGCTATTCCAGA
AGTAGTGAGGAGGCTTTTTTGGAGGCCTAGACTTTTGCAGAGACCAAATTCGTAATCATGTCATAGCTGT
TTCCTGTGTGAAATTGTTATCCGCTCACAATTCCACACAACATACGAGCCGGAAGCATAAAGTGTAAAGC
CTGGGGTGCCTAATGAGTGAGCTAACTCACATTAATTGCGTTGCGCTCACTGCCCGCTTTCCAGTCGGGA
AACCTGTCGTGCCAGCTGCATTAATGAATCGGCCAACGCGCGGGGAGAGGCGGTTTGCGTATTGGGCGCT
CTTCCGCTTCCTCGCTCACTGACTCGCTGCGCTCGGTCGTTCGGCTGCGGCGAGCGGTATCAGCTCACTC
AAAGGCGGTAATACGGTTATCCACAGAATCAGGGGATAACGCAGGAAAGAACATGTGAGCAAAAGGCCAG
CAAAAGGCCAGGAACCGTAAAAAGGCCGCGTTGCTGGCGTTTTTCCATAGGCTCCGCCCCCCTGACGAGC
ATCACAAAAATCGACGCTCAAGTCAGAGGTGGCGAAACCCGACAGGACTATAAAGATACCAGGCGTTTCC
CCCTGGAAGCTCCCTCGTGCGCTCTCCTGTTCCGACCCTGCCGCTTACCGGATACCTGTCCGCCTTTCTC
CCTTCGGGAAGCGTGGCGCTTTCTCATAGCTCACGCTGTAGGTATCTCAGTTCGGTGTAGGTCGTTCGCT
CCAAGCTGGGCTGTGTGCACGAACCCCCCGTTCAGCCCGACCGCTGCGCCTTATCCGGTAACTATCGTCT
TGAGTCCAACCCGGTAAGACACGACTTATCGCCACTGGCAGCAGCCACTGGTAACAGGATTAGCAGAGCG
AGGTATGTAGGCGGTGCTACAGAGTTCTTGAAGTGGTGGCCTAACTACGGCTACACTAGAAGAACAGTAT
TTGGTATCTGCGCTCTGCTGAAGCCAGTTACCTTCGGAAAAAGAGTTGGTAGCTCTTGATCCGGCAAACA
AACCACCGCTGGTAGCGGTGGTTTTTTTGTTTGCAAGCAGCAGATTACGCGCAGAAAAAAAGGATCTCAA
GAAGATCCTTTGATCTTTTCTACGGGGTCTGACGCTCAGTGGAACGAAAACTCACGTTAAGGGATTTTGG
TCATGAGATTATCAAAAAGGATCTTCACCTAGATCCTTTTAAATTAAAAATGAAGTTTTAAATCAATCTA
AAGTATATATGAGTAAACTTGGTCTGACAGTTACCAATGCTTAATCAGTGAGGCACCTATCTCAGCGATC
TGTCTATTTCGTTCATCCATAGTTGCCTGACTCCCCGTCGTGTAGATAACTACGATACGGGAGGGCTTAC
CATCTGGCCCCAGTGCTGCAATGATACCGCGAGACCCACGCTCACCGGCTCCAGATTTATCAGCAATAAA
CCAGCCAGCCGGAAGGGCCGAGCGCAGAAGTGGTCCTGCAACTTTATCCGCCTCCATCCAGTCTATTAAT
TGTTGCCGGGAAGCTAGAGTAAGTAGTTCGCCAGTTAATAGTTTGCGCAACGTTGTTGCCATTGCTACAG
GCATCGTGGTGTCACGCTCGTCGTTTGGTATGGCTTCATTCAGCTCCGGTTCCCAACGATCAAGGCGAGT
TACATGATCCCCCATGTTGTGCAAAAAAGCGGTTAGCTCCTTCGGTCCTCCGATCGTTGTCAGAAGTAAG
TTGGCCGCAGTGTTATCACTCATGGTTATGGCAGCACTGCATAATTCTCTTACTGTCATGCCATCCGTAA
GATGCTTTTCTGTGACTGGTGAGTACTCAACCAAGTCATTCTGAGAATAGTGTATGCGGCGACCGAGTTG
CTCTTGCCCGGCGTCAATACGGGATAATACCGCGCCACATAGCAGAACTTTAAAAGTGCTCATCATTGGA
AAACGTTCTTCGGGGCGAAAACTCTCAAGGATCTTACCGCTGTTGAGATCCAGTTCGATGTAACCCACTC
GTGCACCCAACTGATCTTCAGCATCTTTTACTTTCACCAGCGTTTCTGGGTGAGCAAAAACAGGAAGGCA
AAATGCCGCAAAAAAGGGAATAAGGGCGACACGGAAATGTTGAATACTCATACTCTTCCTTTTTCAATAT
TATTGAAGCATTTATCAGGGTTATTGTCTCATGAGCGGATACATATTTGAATGTATTTAGAAAAATAAAC
AAATAGGGGTTCCGCGCACATTTCCCCGAAAAGTGCCACCTGACGTCTAAGAAACCATTATTATCATGAC
ATTAACCTATAAAAATAGGCGTATCACGAGGCCCTTTCGTCTCGCGCGTTTCGGTGATGACGGTGAAAAC
CTCTGACACATGCAGCTCCCGGAGACGGTCACAGCTTGTCTGTAAGCGGATGCCGGGAGCAGACAAGCCC
GTCAGGGCGCGTCAGCGGGTGTTGGCGGGTGTCGGGGCTGGCTTAACTATGCGGCATCAGAGCAGATTGT
ACTGAGAGTGCACCATATGCGGTGTGAAATACCGCACAGATGCGTAAGGAGAAAATACCGCATCAGGCGC
CATTCGCCATTCAGGCTGCGCAACTGTTGGGAAGGGCGATCGGTGCGGGCCTCTTCGCTATTACGCCAGC
TGGCGAAAGGGGGATGTGCTGCAAGGCGATTAAGTTGGGTAACGCCAGGGTTTTCCCAGTCACGACGTTG
TAAAACGACGGCCAGTGCCAAGCTG
Features (pLannotate 1.2.2; 27 found; start..end, strand, type, name):
      6..232     +  promoter       RSV promoter: Rous sarcoma virus enhancer/promoter
    233..413     +  LTR            5' LTR (truncated): truncated 5' long terminal repeat (LTR) from HIV-1
    460..585     +  misc_feature   HIV-1 Ψ: packaging signal of human immunodeficiency virus type 1
    569..907     +  CDS            HIV-1 gag (fragment): gag protein from human immunodeficiency virus 1; gag
   1078..1311    +  misc_feature   RRE: The Rev response element (RRE) of HIV-1 allows for Rev-dependent mRNA export from the nucleus to the cytoplasm.
   1688..1788    +  CDS            Rev (fragment): human immunodeficiency virus 1 (HIV-1) Rev protein; rev; enhances nuclear export of unspliced and incompletely spliced viral mRNAs
   1807..1923    +  misc_feature   cPPT/CTS: central polypurine tract and central termination sequence of HIV-1
   1936..2012    +  enhancer       CMV enhancer (fragment): human cytomegalovirus immediate early enhancer
   2013..2216    +  promoter       CMV promoter: human cytomegalovirus (CMV) immediate early promoter
   2299..2319    +  CDS            FLAG (fragment): FLAG® epitope tag, followed by an enterokinase cleavage site
   2437..3150    +  CDS            EGFP: EGFP is a basic (constitutively fluorescent) green fluorescent protein published in 1996, derived from Aequorea victoria. It is reported to be a rapidly-maturing weak dimer with moderate acid sensitivity.
   3208..4491    +  CDS            TENT5A: TET5A_HUMAN - Also known as C6orf37 From Homo sapiens (Human).
   4504..5092    +  misc_feature   WPRE: woodchuck hepatitis virus posttranscriptional regulatory element
   5087..5194    +  CDS            nef (fragment): NEF_SIVS4 - Experimental evidence at protein level: Swiss-Prot protein existence level 1. Interferes with TCR signaling from the cell membrane. Interacts with CD247/TCRZ (TCR zeta chain) and exert potent down- regulation of cell surface TCR/CD3 complexes. From Simian immunodeficiency virus (isolate F236/smH4) (SIV-sm) (Simian immunodeficiency virus sooty mangabey monkey).
   5219..5399    +  LTR            5' LTR (truncated): truncated 5' long terminal repeat (LTR) from HIV-1
   5471..5592    +  polyA_signal   SV40 poly(A) signal: SV40 polyadenylation signal
   5632..5767    +  rep_origin     SV40 ori: SV40 origin of replication
   5824..5840    -  protein_bind   lac operator: The lac repressor binds to the lac operator to inhibit transcription in E. coli. This inhibition can be relieved by adding lactose or isopropyl-β-D-thiogalactopyranoside (IPTG). lac repressor encoded by lacI
   5848..5878    -  promoter       lac promoter: promoter for the E. coli lac operon
   5893..5914    -  protein_bind   CAP binding site: CAP binding activates transcription in the presence of cAMP. E. coli catabolite activator protein
   5927..6019    -  CDS            lacI (fragment): lac repressor; lacI; The lac repressor binds to the lac operator to inhibit transcription in E. coli. This inhibition can be relieved by adding lactose or isopropyl-β-D-thiogalactopyranoside (IPTG).
   6202..6790    -  rep_origin     ori: high-copy-number ColE1/pMB1/pBR322/pUC origin of replication
   6961..7821    -  CDS            AmpR: β-lactamase; bla; confers resistance to ampicillin, carbenicillin, and related antibiotics
   7822..7926    -  promoter       AmpR promoter: bla
   8021..8056    +  CDS            rop (fragment): Rop protein, which maintains plasmids at low copy number; rop
   8158..8257    +  misc_feature   bom (fragment): basis of mobility region from pBR322
   8263..8417    -  CDS            lacZα (fragment): LacZα fragment of β-galactosidase; lacZ fragment
