[The description below was written by a language model from this plasmid's Addgene catalogue record and pLannotate feature annotations shown in this document.]
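Description:
FHpHG_mTent5a is a mammalian expression plasmid built on the pCDH_CMV backbone, which is a third-generation-style HIV-1 lentiviral transfer vector. The annotated 8,425 nt sequence shows the lentiviral framework: an RSV promoter fused to a truncated 5' LTR, the Ψ packaging signal with a gag fragment, the Rev response element, the cPPT/CTS, and a second truncated LTR downstream followed by an SV40 poly(A) signal and SV40 origin. In bacteria the plasmid is maintained through a ColE1/pUC-type origin and selected with ampicillin via β-lactamase. The catalogue lists it as low copy and recommends a recombination-stable strain, which is typical for LTR-containing plasmids. No mammalian selection marker is annotated.

The payload is driven by the CMV immediate-early enhancer/promoter and encodes mouse Tent5a (Fam46a), a member of the TENT5 family, cloned between BsiWI and SacII sites. The annotation tool matched this open reading frame to the human TENT5A orthologue, but the catalogue record gives the species as mouse. The protein carries a composite N-terminal tag described as FLAG, two HA epitopes, an HRV 3C protease site, 6xHis and EGFP. Only the FLAG fragment and EGFP were picked up in the feature table. This arrangement allows fluorescence detection, epitope-based detection or pull-down, and proteolytic removal of the outermost FLAG-HA portion. A WPRE downstream of the coding sequence enhances transcript expression.

The stated purpose is direct transfection into cells for reporter or qPCR assays. The associated publication examines TENT5C as a corepressor in glucocorticoid and estrogen receptor complexes. Although the backbone could in principle be packaged into lentivirus, the record does not describe that use.
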