Addgene plasmid #221439: FHpHG_mTent5a
Purpose: Transfection into the cells for the reporter or qPCR assay.
Depositing lab: Marcos Morgan. Depositing organization: National Institute of Environmental Health Sciences (NIEHS). Publication: TENT5C functions as a corepressor in the ligand-bound glucocorticoid receptor and estrogen receptor alpha complexes. Li Y, Perera L, He RS, Baptissart M, Petrovich RM, Morgan M. FEBS J. 2025 May 27. doi: 10.1111/febs.70137. PubMed 40421654.
Backbone
  Vector backbone: pCDH_CMV
  Vector type: Mammalian Expression
Growth in bacteria
  Bacterial resistance: Ampicillin, 100 μg/mL
  Growth temperature: 37°C
  Growth strain: NEB Stable
  Copy number: Low Copy
Gene/Insert
  Gene/Insert name: Tent5a
  Species: M. musculus (mouse)
  Entrez Gene: Fam46a (a.k.a. D930050G01Rik)
  Tag / fusion protein: FLAG-2xHA-(HRV 3C site)-6xHis-EGFP (N terminal on insert)
  Cloning method: Restriction Enzyme; 5′ cloning site BsiWI (unknown if destroyed); 3′ cloning site SacII (unknown if destroyed)
Terms and licenses: Academic/Nonprofit Terms; Industry Terms: Not Available to Industry
How to cite: FHpHG_mTent5a was a gift from Marcos Morgan (Addgene plasmid # 221439 ; http://n2t.net/addgene:221439 ; RRID:Addgene_221439)
